>Addgene plasmid #137717 | pTE2690 | addgene full sequence | sequence record 274029 | Addgene NGS Result
GAGCAAAATTTAAGCTACAACAAGGCAAGGCTTGACCGACAATTGCATGAAGAATCTGCTTAGGGTTAGG
CGTTTTGCGCTGCTTCGCGATGTACGGGCCAGATATACGCGTTGACATTGATTATTGACTAGTTATTAAT
AGTAATCAATTACGGGGTCATTAGTTCATAGCCCATATATGGAGTTCCGCGTTACATAACTTACGGTAAA
TGGCCCGCCTGGCTGACCGCCCAACGACCCCCGCCCATTGACGTCAATAATGACGTATGTTCCCATAGTA
ACGCCAATAGGGACTTTCCATTGACGTCAATGGGTGGAGTATTTACGGTAAACTGCCCACTTGGCAGTAC
ATCAAGTGTATCATATGCCAAGTACGCCCCCTATTGACGTCAATGACGGTAAATGGCCCGCCTGGCATTA
TGCCCAGTACATGACCTTATGGGACTTTCCTACTTGGCAGTACATCTACGTATTAGTCATCGCTATTACC
ATGGTGATGCGGTTTTGGCAGTACATCAATGGGCGTGGATAGCGGTTTGACTCACGGGGATTTCCAAGTC
TCCACCCCATTGACGTCAATGGGAGTTTGTTTTGGCACCAAAATCAACGGGACTTTCCAAAATGTCGTAA
CAACTCCGCCCCATTGACGCAAATGGGCGGTAGGCGTGTACGGTGGGAGGTCTATATAAGCAGAGCTCTC
TGGCTAACTAGAGAACCCACTGCTTACTGGCTTATCGAAATTAATACGACTCACTATAGGGAGACCCAAG
CTGGCGTCAGCCACCATGCCCAAAAAGAAGCGGAAGGTCGATCCAAAGAAAAAACGCAAAGTCGATCCTA
AGAAAAAGAGAAAGGTGGCGGCCGCCAGTACGGCCACCATGAGCAAGCTGGAGAAGTTTACAAACTGCTA
CTCCCTGTCTAAGACCCTGAGGTTCAAGGCCATCCCTGTGGGCAAGACCCAGGAGAACATCGACAATAAG
CGGCTGCTGGTGGAGGACGAGAAGAGAGCCGAGGATTATAAGGGCGTGAAGAAGCTGCTGGATCGCTACT
ATCTGTCTTTTATCAACGACGTGCTGCACAGCATCAAGCTGAAGAATCTGAACAATTACATCAGCCTGTT
CCGGAAGAAAACCAGAACCGAGAAGGAGAATAAGGAGCTGGAGAACCTGGAGATCAATCTGCGGAAGGAG
ATCGCCAAGGCCTTCAAGGGCAACGAGGGCTACAAGTCCCTGTTTAAGAAGGATATCATCGAGACAATCC
TGCCAGAGTTCCTGGACGATAAGGACGAGATCGCCCTGGTGAACAGCTTCAATGGCTTTACCACAGCCTT
CACCGGCTTCTTTCGTAACAGAGAGAATATGTTTTCCGAGGAGGCCAAGAGCACATCCATCGCCTTCAGG
TGTATCAACGAGAATCTGACCCGCTACATCTCTAATATGGACATCTTCGAGAAGGTGGACGCCATCTTTG
ATAAGCACGAGGTGCAGGAGATCAAGGAGAAGATCCTGAACAGCGACTATGATGTGGAGGATTTCTTTGA
GGGCGAGTTCTTTAACTTTGTGCTGACACAGGAGGGCATCGACGTGTATAACGCCATCATCGGCGGCTTC
GTGACCGAGAGCGGCGAGAAGATCAAGGGCCTGAACGAGTACATCAACCTGTATAATCAGAAAACCAAGC
AGAAGCTGCCTAAGTTTAAGCCACTGTATAAGCAGGTGCTGAGCGATCGGGAGTCTCTGAGCTTCTACGG
CGAGGGCTATACATCCGATGAGGAGGTGCTGGAGGTGTTTAGAAACACCCTGAACAAGAACAGCGAGATC
TTCAGCTCCATCAAGAAGCTGGAGAAGCTGTTCAAGAATTTTGACGAGTACTCTAGCGCCGGCATCTTTG
TGAAGAACGGCCCCGCCATCAGCACAATCTCCAAGGATATCTTCGGCGAGTGGAACGTGATCCGGGACAA
GTGGAATGCCGAGTATGACGATATCCACCTGAAGAAGAAGGCCGTGGTGACCGAGAAGTACGAGGACGAT
CGGAGAAAGTCCTTCAAGAAGATCGGCTCCTTTTCTCTGGAGCAGCTGCAGGAGTACGCCGACGCCGATC
TGTCTGTGGTGGAGAAGCTGAAGGAGATCATCATCCAGAAGGTGGATGAGATCTACAAGGTGTATGGCTC
CTCTGAGAAGCTGTTCGACGCCGATTTTGTGCTGGAGAAGAGCCTGAAGAAGAACGACGCCGTGGTGGCC
ATCATGAAGGACCTGCTGGATTCTGTGAAGAGCTTCGAGAATTACATCAAGGCCTTCTTTGGCGAGGGCA
AGGAGACAAACAGGGACGAGTCCTTCTATGGCGATTTTGTGCTGGCCTACGACATCCTGCTGAAGGTGGA
CCACATCTACGATGCCATCCGCAATTATGTGACCCAGAAGCCCTACTCTAAGGATAAGTTCAAGCTGTAT
TTTCAGAACCCTCAGTTCATGAGGGGCTGGGACAAGGATGTGGAGACCGATCGGCGGGCCACCATCCTGA
GATACGGCTCCAAGTACTATCTGGCCATCATGGATAAGAAGTACGCCAAGTGCCTGCAGAAGATCGACAA
GGACGATGTGAACGGCAATTACGAGAAGATCAACTATAAGCTGCTGCCCGGCCCTAATAAGATGCTGCCA
AGGGTGTTCTTTTCTAAGAAGTGGATGGCCTACTATAACCCCAGCGAGGACATCCAGAAGATCTACAAGA
ATGGCACATTCAAGAAGGGCGATATGTTTAACCTGAATGACTGTCACAAGCTGATCGACTTCTTTAAGGA
TAGCATCTCCCGGTATCCAAAGTGGTCCAATGCCTACGATTTCAACTTTTCTGAGACAGAGAAGTATAAG
GACATCGCCGGCTTTTACAGAGAGGTGGAGGAGCAGGGCTATAAGGTGAGCTTCGAGTCTGCCAGCAAGA
AGGAGGTGGATAAGCTGGTGGAGGAGGGCAAGCTGTATATGTTCCAGATCTATAACAAGGACTTTTCCGA
TAAGTCTCACGGCACACCCAATCTGCACACCATGTACTTCAAGCTGCTGTTTGACGAGAACAATCACGGA
CAGATCAGGCTGAGCGGAGGAGCAGAGCTGTTCATGAGGCGCGCCTCCCTGAAGAAGGAGGAGCTGGTGG
TGCACCCAGCCAACTCCCCTATCGCCAACAAGAATCCAGATAATCCCAAGAAAACCACAACCCTGTCCTA
CGACGTGTATAAGGATAAGAGGTTTTCTGAGGACCAGTACGAGCTGCACATCCCAATCGCCATCAATAAG
TGCCCCAAGAACATCTTCAAGATCAATACAGAGGTGCGCGTGCTGCTGAAGCACGACGATAACCCCTATG
TGATCGGCATCGCGAGGGGCGAGCGCAATCTGCTGTATATCGTGGTGGTGGACGGCAAGGGCAACATCGT
GGAGCAGTATTCCCTGAACGAGATCATCAACAACTTCAACGGCATCAGGATCAAGACAGATTACCACTCT
CTGCTGGACAAGAAGGAGAAGGAGAGGTTCGAGGCCCGCCAGAACTGGACCTCCATCGAGAATATCAAGG
AGCTGAAGGCCGGCTATATCTCTCAGGTGGTGCACAAGATCTGCGAGCTGGTGGAGAAGTACGATGCCGT
GATCGCCCTGGAGGACCTGAACTCTGGCTTTAAGAATAGCCGCGTGAAGGTGGAGAAGCAGGTGTATCAG
AAGTTCGAGAAGATGCTGATCGATAAGCTGAACTACATGGTGGACAAGAAGTCTAATCCTTGTGCAACAG
GCGGCGCCCTGAAGGGCTATCAGATCACCAATAAGTTCGAGAGCTTTAAGTCCATGTCTACCCAGAACGG
CTTCATCTTTTACATCCCTGCCTGGCTGACATCCAAGATCGATCCATCTACCGGCTTTGTGAACCTGCTG
AAAACCAAGTATACCAGCATCGCCGATTCCAAGAAGTTCATCAGCTCCTTTGACAGGATCATGTACGTGC
CCGAGGAGGATCTGTTCGAGTTTGCCCTGGACTATAAGAACTTCTCTCGCACAGACGCCGATTACATCAA
GAAGTGGAAGCTGTACTCCTACGGCAACCGGATCAGAATCTTCCGGAATCCTAAGAAGAACAACGTGTTC
GACTGGGAGGAGGTGTGCCTGACCAGCGCCTATAAGGAGCTGTTCAACAAGTACGGCATCAATTATCAGC
AGGGCGATATCAGAGCCCTGCTGTGCGAGCAGTCCGACAAGGCCTTCTACTCTAGCTTTATGGCCCTGAT
GAGCCTGATGCTGCAGATGCGGAACAGCATCACAGGCCGCACCGACGTGGATTTTCTGATCAGCCCTGTG
AAGAACTCCGACGGCATCTTCTACGATAGCCGGAACTATGAGGCCCAGGAGAATGCCATCCTGCCAAAGA
ACGCCGACGCCAATGGCGCCTATAACATCGCCAGAAAGGTGCTGTGGGCCATCGGCCAGTTCAAGAAGGC
CGAGGACGAGAAGCTGGATAAGGTGAAGATCGCCATCTCTAACAAGGAGTGGCTGGAGTACGCCCAGACC
AGCGTGAAGCACGCTAGTGGGCACAAGCTTAATGGCGGTGGCGGAGGGATGGATGCTAAGTCACTAACTG
GATCCAACGGTCCGACTGACGCCGCGGAAGAAGAACTTTTGAGCAAGAATTATCATCTTGAGAACGAAGT
GGCTCGTCTTAAGAAAGGTTCTGGCAGTGGAGAAGAACTGCTTTCAAAGAATTACCACCTGGAAAATGAG
GTAGCTAGACTGAAAAAGGGGAGCGGAAGTGGGGAGGAGTTGCTGAGCAAAAATTATCATTTGGAGAACG
AAGTAGCACGACTAAAGAAAGGGTCCGGATCGGGTGAGGAGTTACTCTCGAAAAATTATCATCTCGAAAA
CGAAGTGGCTCGGCTAAAAAAGGGCAGTGGTTCTGGAGAAGAGCTATTATCTAAAAACTACCACCTCGAA
AATGAGGTGGCACGCTTAAAAAAGGGAAGTGGCAGTGGTGAAGAGCTACTATCCAAGAATTATCATCTTG
AGAACGAGGTAGCGCGTTTGAAGAAGGGTTCCGGCTCAGGAGAGGAACTGCTCTCGAAGAACTATCATCT
TGAAAATGAGGTCGCTCGATTAAAAAAGGGATCGGGCAGTGGTGAGGAACTACTTTCAAAGAATTACCAC
CTCGAAAACGAAGTAGCTCGATTAAAGAAAGGTTCAGGGTCGGGTGAAGAATTACTGAGTAAAAATTATC
ATCTGGAAAATGAGGTAGCGAGACTAAAAAAGGGGAGTGGTTCTGGCGAGGAATTGCTATCGAAAAATTA
TCATCTTGAGAACGAAGTTGCTAGGCTCAAAAAGGGCTCAGGCTCAGGCACCGCGGTAAACATAGGTGGT
GGAACCGGTCCGATGGATCTACAGCGGCCGTACAAGTAAGAATTCTGCAGATATCCAGCACAGTGGCGGC
CGCTCGAGTCTAGAGGGCCCGTTTAAACCCGCTGATCAGCCTCGACTGTGCCTTCTAGTTGCCAGCCATC
TGTTGTTTGCCCCTCCCCCGTGCCTTCCTTGACCCTGGAAGGTGCCACTCCCACTGTCCTTTCCTAATAA
AATGAGGAAATTGCATCGCATTGTCTGAGTAGGTGTCATTCTATTCTGGGGGGTGGGGTGGGGCAGGACA
GCAAGGGGGAGGATTGGGAAGACAATAGCAGGCATGCTGGGGATGCGGTGGGCTCTATGGCTTCTGAGGC
GGAAAGAACCAGCTGGGGCTCTAGGGGGTATCCCC
[124 nt withheld, positions 5776-5899]
C
[91 nt withheld, positions 5901-5991]
A
[49 nt withheld, positions 5993-6041]
CCTTTGACGTTGGAGTCCACGTTCTTT
[37 nt withheld, positions 6069-6105]
ACCCTATCTCGGTCTATTCTTTTGATTTATAAGGGATTTTGCCGATTTCGGCCTATTGGTTAAAAAATGA
GCTGATTTAACAAAAATTTAACGCGAATTAATTCTGTGGAATGTGTGTCAGTTAGGGTGTGGAAAGTCCC
CAGGCTCCCCAGCAGGCAGAAGTATGCAAAGCATGCATCTCAATTAGTCAGCAACCAGGTGTGGAAAGTC
CCCAGGCTCCCCAGCAGGCAGAAGTATGCAAAGCATGCATCTCAATTAGTCAGCAACCATAGTCCCGCCC
CTAACTCCGCCCATCCCGCCCCTAACTCCGCCCAGTTCCGCCCATTCTCCGCCCCATGGCTGACTAATTT
TTTTTATTTATGCAGAGGCCGAGGCCGCCTCTGCCTCTGAGCTATTCCAGAAGTAGTGAGGAGGCTTTTT
TGGAGGCCTAGGCTTTTGCAAAAAGCTCCCGGGAGCTTGTATATCCATTTTCGGATCTGATCAAGAGACA
GGATGAGGATCGTTTCGCATGATTGAACAAGATGGATTGCACGCAGGTTCTCCGGCCGCTTGGGTGGAGA
GGCTATTCGGCTATGACTGGGCACAACAGACAATCGGCTGCTCTGATGCCGCCGTGTTCCGGCTGTCAGC
GCAGGGGCGCCCGGTTCTTTTTGTCAAGACCGACCTGTCCGGTGCCCTGAATGAACTGCAGGACGAGGCA
GCGCGGCTATCGTGGCTGGCCACGACGGGCGTTCCTTGCGCAGCTGTGCTCGACGTTGTCACTGAAGCGG
GAAGGGACTGGCTGCTATTGGGCGAAGTGCCGGGGCAGGATCTCCTGTCATCTCACCTTGCTCCTGCCGA
GAAAGTATCCATCATGGCTGATGCAATGCGGCGGCTGCATACGCTTGATCCGGCTACCTGCCCATTCGAC
CACCAAGCGAAACATCGCATCGAGCGAGCACGTACTCGGATGGAAGCCGGTCTTGTCGATCAGGATGATC
TGGACGAAGAGCATCAGGGGCTCGCGCCAGCCGAACTGTTCGCCAGGCTCAAGGCGCGCATGCCCGACGG
CGAGGATCTCGTCGTGACCCATGGCGATGCCTGCTTGCCGAATATCATGGTGGAAAATGGCCGCTTTTCT
GGATTCATCGACTGTGGCCGGCTGGGTGTGGCGGACCGCTATCAGGACATAGCGTTGGCTACCCGTGATA
TTGCTGAAGAGCTTGGCGGCGAATGGGCTGACCGCTTCCTCGTGCTTTACGGTATCGCCGCTCCCGATTC
GCAGCGCATCGCCTTCTATCGCCTTCTTGACGAGTTCTTCTGAGCGGGACTCTGGGGTTCGAAATGACCG
ACCAAGCGACGCCCAACCTGCCATCACGAGATTTCGATTCCACCGCCGCCTTCTATGAAAGGTTGGGCTT
CGGAATCGTTTTCCGGGACGCCGGCTGGATGATCCTCCAGCGCGGGGATCTCATGCTGGAGTTCTTCGCC
CACCCCAACTTGTTTATTGCAGCTTATAATGGTTACAAATAAAGCAATAGCATCACAAATTTCACAAATA
AAGCATTTTTTTCACTGCATTCTAGTTGTGGTTTGTCCAAACTCATCAATGTATCTTATCATGTCTGTAT
ACCGTCGACCTCTAGCTAGAGCTTGGCGTAATCATGGTCATAGCTGTTTCCTGTGTGAAATTGTTATCCG
CTCACAATTCCACACAACATACGAGCCGGAAGCATAAAGTGTAAAGCCTGGGGTGCCTAATGAGTGAGCT
AACTCACATTAATTGCGTTGCGCTCACTGCCCGCTTTCCAGTCGGGAAACCTGTCGTGCCAGCTGCATTA
ATGAATCGGCCAACGCGCGGGGAGAGGCGGTTTGCGTATTGGGCGCTCTTCCGCTTCCTCGCTCACTGAC
TCGCTGCGCTCGGTCGTTCGGCTGCGGCGAGCGGTATCAGCTCACTCAAAGGCGGTAATACGGTTATCCA
CAGAATCAGGGGATAACGCAGGAAAGAACATGTGAGCAAAAGGCCAGCAAAAGGCCAGGAACCGTAAAAA
GGCCGCGTTGCTGGCGTTTTTCCATAGGCTCCGCCCCCCTGACGAGCATCACAAAAATCGACGCTCAAGT
CAGAGGTGGCGAAACCCGACAGGACTATAAAGATACCAGGCGTTTCCCCCTGGAAGCTCCCTCGTGCGCT
CTCCTGTTCCGACCCTGCCGCTTACCGGATACCTGTCCGCCTTTCTCCCTTCGGGAAGCGTGGCGCTTTC
TCATAGCTCACGCTGTAGGTATCTCAGTTCGGTGTAGGTCGTTCGCTCCAAGCTGGGCTGTGTGCACGAA
CCCCCCGTTCAGCCCGACCGCTGCGCCTTATCCGGTAACTATCGTCTTGAGTCCAACCCGGTAAGACACG
ACTTATCGCCACTGGCAGCAGCCACTGGTAACAGGATTAGCAGAGCGAGGTATGTAGGCGGTGCTACAGA
GTTCTTGAAGTGGTGGCCTAACTACGGCTACACTAGAAGAACAGTATTTGGTATCTGCGCTCTGCTGAAG
CCAGTTACCTTCGGAAAAAGAGTTGGTAGCTCTTGATCCGGCAAACAAACCACCGCTGGTAGCGGTGGTT
TTTTTGTTTGCAAGCAGCAGATTACGCGCAGAAAAAAAGGATCTCAAGAAGATCCTTTGATCTTTTCTAC
GGGGTCTGACGCTCAGTGGAACGAAAACTCACGTTAAGGGATTTTGGTCATGAGATTATCAAAAAGGATC
TTCACCTAGATCCTTTTAAATTAAAAATGAAGTTTTAAATCAATCTAAAGTATATATGAGTAAACTTGGT
CTGACAGTTACCAATGCTTAATCAGTGAGGCACCTATCTCAGCGATCTGTCTATTTCGTTCATCCATAGT
TGCCTGACTCCCCGTCGTGTAGATAACTACGATACGGGAGGGCTTACCATCTGGCCCCAGTGCTGCAATG
ATACCGCGAGACCCACGCTCACCGGCTCCAGATTTATCAGCAATAAACCAGCCAGCCGGAAGGGCCGAGC
GCAGAAGTGGTCCTGCAACTTTATCCGCCTCCATCCAGTCTATTAATTGTTGCCGGGAAGCTAGAGTAAG
TAGTTCGCCAGTTAATAGTTTGCGCAACGTTGTTGCCATTGCTACAGGCATCGTGGTGTCACGCTCGTCG
TTTGGTATGGCTTCATTCAGCTCCGGTTCCCAACGATCAAGGCGAGTTACATGATCCCCCATGTTGTGCA
AAAAAGCGGTTAGCTCCTTCGGTCCTCCGATCGTTGTCAGAAGTAAGTTGGCCGCAGTGTTATCACTCAT
GGTTATGGCAGCACTGCATAATTCTCTTACTGTCATGCCATCCGTAAGATGCTTTTCTGTGACTGGTGAG
TACTCAACCAAGTCATTCTGAGAATAGTGTATGCGGCGACCGAGTTGCTCTTGCCCGGCGTCAATACGGG
ATAATACCGCGCCACATAGCAGAACTTTAAAAGTGCTCATCATTGGAAAACGTTCTTCGGGGCGAAAACT
CTCAAGGATCTTACCGCTGTTGAGATCCAGTTCGATGTAACCCACTCGTGCACCCAACTGATCTTCAGCA
TCTTTTACTTTCACCAGCGTTTCTGGGTGAGCAAAAACAGGAAGGCAAAATGCCGCAAAAAAGGGAATAA
GGGCGACACGGAAATGTTGAATACTCATACTCTTCCTTTTTCAATATTATTGAAGCATTTATCAGGGTTA
TTGTCTCATGAGCGGATACATATTTGAATGTATTTAGAAAAATAAACAAATAGGGGTTCCGCGCACATTT
CCCCGAAAAGTGCCACCTGACGTCGACGGATCGGGAGATCTCCCGATCCCCTATGGTGCACTCTCAGTAC
AATCTGCTCTGATGCCGCATAGTTAAGCCAGTATCTGCTCCCTGCTTGTGTGTTGGAGGTCGCTGAGTAG
TGCGC
Features (pLannotate 1.2.2; 23 found; start..end, strand, type, name):
    114..493     +  enhancer       CMV enhancer: human cytomegalovirus immediate early enhancer
    494..697     +  promoter       CMV promoter: human cytomegalovirus (CMV) immediate early promoter
    693..726     +  LTR            5' LTR (truncated) (fragment): truncated 5' long terminal repeat (LTR) from HIV-1
    742..760     +  promoter       T7 promoter: promoter for bacteriophage T7 RNA polymerase
    879..4562    +  CDS            LbCpf1: CRISPR-associated protein from Lachnospiraceae bacterium ND2006 (Zetsche et al., 2015)
   4650..4706    +  CDS            GCN4_v4: GCN4 peptide optimized to improve solubility while preserving binding to an scFv-GFP fusion protein (Tanenbaum et al., 2014)
   5024..5047    +  CDS            GCN4_v4 (fragment): GCN4 peptide optimized to improve solubility while preserving binding to an scFv-GFP fusion protein (Tanenbaum et al., 2014)
   5316..5338    +  CDS            GCN4_v4 (fragment): GCN4 peptide optimized to improve solubility while preserving binding to an scFv-GFP fusion protein (Tanenbaum et al., 2014)
   5506..5730    +  polyA_signal   bGH poly(A) signal: bovine growth hormone polyadenylation signal
   5734..5755    +  promoter       SV40 promoter (fragment): SV40 enhancer and early promoter
   5776..6204    +  rep_origin     f1 ori (sequence partly withheld): f1 bacteriophage origin of replication; arrow indicates direction of (+) strand synthesis
   6218..6547    +  promoter       SV40 promoter: SV40 enhancer and early promoter
   6614..7405    +  CDS            neo: KKA2_KLEPN - Also known as kan, nptII. Experimental evidence at protein level: Swiss-Prot protein existence level 1. Resistance to kanamycin, neomycin, paromomycin, ribostamycin, butirosin and gentamicin B. From Klebsiella pneumoniae.
   7429..7587    +  CDS            ble (fragment): BLE_KLEPN - Experimental evidence at protein level: Swiss-Prot protein existence level 1. Binding protein with a strong affinity to the bleomycin family of antibiotics. Binds to CL990; an antimitotic-antibiotic compound. From Klebsiella pneumoniae.
   7582..7703    +  polyA_signal   SV40 poly(A) signal: SV40 polyadenylation signal
   7776..7792    -  protein_bind   lac operator: The lac repressor binds to the lac operator to inhibit transcription in E. coli. This inhibition can be relieved by adding lactose or isopropyl-β-D-thiogalactopyranoside (IPTG). lac repressor encoded by lacI
   7800..7830    -  promoter       lac promoter: promoter for the E. coli lac operon
   7845..7866    -  protein_bind   CAP binding site: CAP binding activates transcription in the presence of cAMP. E. coli catabolite activator protein
   7879..7971    -  CDS            lacI (fragment): lac repressor; lacI; The lac repressor binds to the lac operator to inhibit transcription in E. coli. This inhibition can be relieved by adding lactose or isopropyl-β-D-thiogalactopyranoside (IPTG).
   8154..8742    -  rep_origin     ori: high-copy-number ColE1/pMB1/pBR322/pUC origin of replication
   8913..9773    -  CDS            AmpR: β-lactamase; bla; confers resistance to ampicillin, carbenicillin, and related antibiotics
   9774..9878    -  promoter       AmpR promoter: bla
   9937..9989    -  misc_feature   bom (fragment): basis of mobility region from pBR322
