[The description below was written by a language model from this plasmid's Addgene catalogue record and pLannotate feature annotations shown in this document.]
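Description:
pTE2690 is a mammalian expression plasmid of about 10 kb built on the pcDNA3.1 backbone, designed to produce a catalytically inactive, PAM-altered LbCas12a fused to a SunTag array. It replicates in E. coli from a high-copy ColE1/pUC-type origin and is selected with ampicillin through the β-lactamase gene. An f1 origin is also present. For selection in mammalian cells, an SV40 early promoter drives the neomycin phosphotransferase gene, terminated by an SV40 poly(A) signal, which confers G418 resistance.

The expression cassette uses the CMV immediate-early enhancer and promoter, followed by a T7 promoter, and ends with the bovine growth hormone polyadenylation signal. The insert is a human codon-optimised Cas12a (Cpf1) from Lachnospiraceae bacterium. It carries the substitutions D156R, G532R, K538V, Y542R and K595R together with D832A, and the record describes the protein as an inactive nuclease. According to the catalogue entry, three SV40 nuclear localisation signals sit at the N terminus and ten copies of the SunTag at the C terminus. The feature table detects only one complete GCN4_v4 peptide and two fragments downstream of the Cas12a coding region, probably because automated annotation handles the repetitive array poorly. SunTag repeats are GCN4 epitopes that recruit multiple copies of an scFv-fused effector or fluorescent protein.

No crRNA expression cassette is annotated, so the guide RNA and the scFv fusion partner would have to be supplied from other constructs. The construct suits DNA-targeting applications that do not involve cleavage, such as recruiting effectors to a locus, and it comes from work on LbCas12a variants with broadened PAM recognition. The short HIV-1 LTR, ble, lacI and bom fragments in the table appear to be minor backbone remnants or annotation matches.
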