Addgene plasmid #137717: pTE2690
Purpose: Expresses dimpLbCas12a-SunTag in mammalian cells.
Depositing lab: Ervin Welker. Depositing organization: Institute of Enzymology, Hungarian Academy of Sciences. Publication: Improved LbCas12a variants with altered PAM specificities further broaden the genome targeting range of Cas12a nucleases. Toth E, Varga E, Kulcsar PI, Kocsis-Jutka V, Krausz SL, Nyeste A, Welker Z, Huszar K, Ligeti Z, Talas A, Welker E. Nucleic Acids Res. 2020 Feb 28. pii: 5763098. doi: 10.1093/nar/gkaa110. PubMed 32107556.
Backbone
  Vector backbone: pcDNA3.1
  Backbone size w/o insert (bp): 4410
  Total vector size (bp): 10027
  Vector type: Mammalian Expression, CRISPR
  Selectable markers: Neomycin (select with G418)
Growth in bacteria
  Bacterial resistance: Ampicillin, 100 μg/mL
  Growth temperature: 37°C
  Growth strain: DH5alpha
  Copy number: High Copy
Gene/Insert
  Gene/Insert name: dimpLbCas12a (alt name: human codon optimized inactive Lachnospiraceae bacterium Cas12a nuclease)
  Insert size (bp): 3684
  Mutation: D156R, G532R, K538V, Y542R, K595R, D832A,
  Promoter: CMV
  Tag / fusion protein: NLSx3 SV40 (N terminal on insert); SunTagx10 (C terminal on insert)
  Cloning method: Unknown
  Sequencing primers: 5′ cgcaaatgggcggtaggcgtg
Terms and licenses: Academic/Nonprofit Terms; Industry Terms: Not Available to Industry
How to cite: pTE2690 was a gift from Ervin Welker (Addgene plasmid # 137717 ; http://n2t.net/addgene:137717 ; RRID:Addgene_137717)
